Addgene plasmid #83749: MSCV-6NBC-GFP-PGK-Puro-Barcode72
Purpose: individual 6N barcode to make barcoded cell line variants
Depositing lab: Monte Winslow. Depositing organization: Stanford University. Publication: An in vivo multiplexed small-molecule screening platform. Gruner BM, Schulze CJ, Yang D, Ogasawara D, Dix MM, Rogers ZN, Chuang CH, McFarland CD, Chiou SH, Brown JM, Cravatt BF, Bogyo M, Winslow MM. Nat Methods. 2016 Sep 12. doi: 10.1038/nmeth.3992. PubMed 27617390.
Backbone
  Vector backbone: MSCV
  Vector type: Retroviral
  Selectable markers: Puromycin
Growth in bacteria
  Bacterial resistance: Ampicillin, 100 μg/mL
  Growth temperature: 37°C
  Growth strain: DH5alpha
  Copy number: High Copy
Gene/Insert
  Gene/Insert name: Barcode72
  Species: Synthetic
  Cloning method: Restriction Enzyme; 5′ cloning site BglII (destroyed during cloning); 3′ cloning site EcoRI (not destroyed)
  Sequencing primers: 5′ CCCTTGAACCTCCTCGTTCGACC
Terms and licenses: Academic/Nonprofit Terms; Industry Terms: Not Available to Industry
How to cite: MSCV-6NBC-GFP-PGK-Puro-Barcode72 was a gift from Monte Winslow (Addgene plasmid # 83749 ; http://n2t.net/addgene:83749 ; RRID:Addgene_83749)
