[The description below was written by a language model from this plasmid's Addgene catalogue record and the feature table of its GenBank file.]
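Description:
MSCV-6NBC-GFP-PGK-Puro-Barcode72 is a 7,018 bp gammaretroviral transfer plasmid built on the murine stem cell virus (MSCV) backbone. It is one member of a series in which each plasmid carries a distinct synthetic six-nucleotide barcode. It is propagated in E. coli as a high-copy plasmid through a ColE1/pUC-type origin and selected with ampicillin via the bla gene. Remnants of the lac promoter/operator region sit in the bacterial backbone.

The proviral portion is flanked by 5′ and 3′ LTRs from murine embryonic stem cell virus. It contains the MESV Psi packaging signal and a truncated, start-codon-less MMLV gag fragment, which together promote efficient encapsidation of the genomic RNA when the plasmid is introduced into a packaging cell line that supplies the viral proteins in trans. Downstream of these elements lies an EGFP coding sequence with no dedicated internal promoter annotated, so it is presumably expressed from the 5′ LTR. It is followed by a mouse PGK promoter driving puromycin N-acetyltransferase. Transduced mammalian cells can therefore be identified by green fluorescence and enriched with puromycin.

The Barcode72 insert was cloned between a BglII site, which was destroyed, and a retained EcoRI site. The barcode is not annotated as a separate feature in the table, so its exact position cannot be read from the record, although the construct name suggests it lies adjacent to GFP. The stated purpose is to make stably barcoded cell line variants. Because the integrated barcode is heritable, differently tagged populations can be pooled and later distinguished by sequencing, consistent with the associated work on multiplexed in vivo small-molecule screening.
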