LOCUS       Exported 7018 bp ds-DNA circular SYN 13-MAY-2021
DEFINITION  individual 6N barcode to make barcoded cell line variants.
ACCESSION   .
VERSION     .
KEYWORDS    MSCV-6NBC-GFP-PGK-Puro-Barcode72
SOURCE      synthetic DNA construct
  ORGANISM  synthetic DNA construct
REFERENCE   1 (bases 1 to 7018)
  AUTHORS   Gruner BM, Schulze CJ, Yang D, Ogasawara D, Dix MM, Rogers ZN,
            Chuang CH, McFarland CD, Chiou SH, Brown JM, Cravatt BF, Bogyo M,
            Winslow MM
  TITLE     An in vivo multiplexed small-molecule screening platform.
  JOURNAL   Nat Methods. 2016 Sep 12. doi: 10.1038/nmeth.3992.
  PUBMED    27617390
REFERENCE   2 (bases 1 to 7018)
  AUTHORS   .
  TITLE     Direct Submission
  JOURNAL   Exported May 13, 2021 from SnapGene Server 1.1.58
            http://www.snapgene.com
FEATURES             Location/Qualifiers
     source          1..7018
                     /organism="synthetic DNA construct"
                     /mol_type="other DNA"
     misc_feature    579..920
                     /label=MESV Psi
                     /note="packaging signal of murine embryonic stem cell
                     virus"
     CDS             987..1403
                     /label=gag (truncated)
                     /note="truncated Moloney murine leukemia virus (MMLV) gag
                     gene lacking the start codon"
     primer_bind     1333..1355
                     /label=pLXSN 5'
                     /note="Murine stem cell virus, forward primer. Also called
                     MSCV"
     primer_bind     1371..1387
                     /label=pBABE 5'
                     /note="Psi packaging signal, forward primer for pBABE
                     vectors"
     CDS             1427..2143
                     /codon_start=1
                     /product="enhanced GFP"
                     /label=EGFP
                     /translation="MVSKGEELFTGVVPILVELDGDVNGHKFSVSGEGEGDATYGKLTL
                     KFICTTGKLPVPWPTLVTTLTYGVQCFSRYPDHMKQHDFFKSAMPEGYVQERTIFFKDD
                     GNYKTRAEVKFEGDTLVNRIELKGIDFKEDGNILGHKLEYNYNSHNVYIMADKQKNGIK
                     VNFKIRHNIEDGSVQLADHYQQNTPIGDGPVLLPDNHYLSTQSALSKDPNEKRDHMVLL
                     EFVTAAGITLGMDELYK"
     primer_bind     complement(1472..1493)
                     /label=EGFP-N
                     /note="EGFP, reverse primer"
     primer_bind     complement(1733..1752)
                     /label=EXFP-R
                     /note="For distinguishing EGFP variants, reverse primer"
     primer_bind     2080..2101
                     /label=EGFP-C
                     /note="EGFP, forward primer"
     promoter        2161..2660
                     /label=PGK promoter
                     /note="mouse phosphoglycerate kinase 1 promoter"
     primer_bind     complement(2196..2219)
                     /label=MSCV-rev
                     /note="Murine stem cell virus, reverse primer"
     primer_bind     2593..2612
                     /label=mPGK-F
                     /note="Mouse PGK promoter, forward primer"
     CDS             2681..3280
                     /codon_start=1
                     /gene="pac from Streptomyces alboniger"
                     /product="puromycin N-acetyltransferase"
                     /label=PuroR
                     /note="confers resistance to puromycin"
                     /translation="MTEYKPTVRLATRDDVPRAVRTLAAAFADYPATRHTVDPDRHIER
                     VTELQELFLTRVGLDIGKVWVADDGAAVAVWTTPESVEAGAVFAEIGPRMAELSGSRLA
                     AQQQMEGLLAPHRPKEPAWFLATVGVSPDHQGKGLGSAVVLPGVEAAERAGVPAFLETS
                     APRNLPFYERLGFTVTADVEVPEGPRTWCMTRKPGA"
     primer_bind     complement(2681..2700)
                     /label=Puro-R
                     /note="Puromycin resistance gene, reverse primer. Also
                     called puro-variant-R"
     primer_bind     3177..3197
                     /label=Puro-F
                     /note="Puromycin resistance gene, forward primer"
     LTR             3380..3894
                     /label=3' LTR
                     /note="3' long terminal repeat from murine embryonic stem
                     cell virus"
     primer_bind     complement(4063..4079)
                     /label=M13 rev
                     /note="common sequencing primer, one of multiple similar
                     variants"
     primer_bind     complement(4063..4079)
                     /label=M13 Reverse
                     /note="In lacZ gene. Also called M13-rev"
     primer_bind     complement(4076..4098)
                     /label=M13/pUC Reverse
                     /note="In lacZ gene"
     protein_bind    4087..4103
                     /label=lac operator
                     /bound_moiety="lac repressor encoded by lacI"
                     /note="The lac repressor binds to the lac operator to
                     inhibit transcription in E. coli. This inhibition can be
                     relieved by adding lactose or
                     isopropyl-beta-D-thiogalactopyranoside (IPTG)."
     promoter        complement(4111..4141)
                     /label=lac promoter
                     /note="promoter for the E. coli lac operon"
     protein_bind    4156..4177
                     /label=CAP binding site
                     /bound_moiety="E. coli catabolite activator protein"
                     /note="CAP binding activates transcription in the presence
                     of cAMP."
     primer_bind     complement(4294..4311)
                     /label=L4440
                     /note="L4440 vector, forward primer"
     rep_origin      complement(4465..5053)
                     /direction=LEFT
                     /label=ori
                     /note="high-copy-number ColE1/pMB1/pBR322/pUC origin of
                     replication"
     primer_bind     complement(4545..4564)
                     /label=pBR322ori-F
                     /note="pBR322 origin, forward primer"
     CDS             complement(5224..6084)
                     /codon_start=1
                     /gene="bla"
                     /product="beta-lactamase"
                     /label=AmpR
                     /note="confers resistance to ampicillin, carbenicillin, and
                     related antibiotics"
                     /translation="MSIQHFRVALIPFFAAFCLPVFAHPETLVKVKDAEDQLGARVGYI
                     ELDLNSGKILESFRPEERFPMMSTFKVLLCGAVLSRIDAGQEQLGRRIHYSQNDLVEYS
                     PVTEKHLTDGMTVRELCSAAITMSDNTAANLLLTTIGGPKELTAFLHNMGDHVTRLDRW
                     EPELNEAIPNDERDTTMPVAMATTLRKLLTGELLTLASRQQLIDWMEADKVAGPLLRSA
                     LPAGWFIADKSGAGERGSRGIIAALGPDGKPSRIVVIYTTGSQATMDERNRQIAEIGAS
                     LIKHW"
     primer_bind     5847..5866
                     /label=Amp-R
                     /note="Ampicillin resistance gene, reverse primer"
     promoter        complement(6085..6189)
                     /gene="bla"
                     /label=AmpR promoter
     primer_bind     6257..6275
                     /label=pBRforEco
                     /note="pBR322 vectors, upsteam of EcoRI site, forward
                     primer"
     primer_bind     complement(6313..6335)
                     /label=pGEX 3'
                     /note="pGEX vectors, reverse primer"
     primer_bind     6435..6454
                     /label=pRS-marker
                     /note="pRS vectors, use to sequence yeast selectable
                     marker"
     primer_bind     6648..6670
                     /label=M13/pUC Forward
                     /note="In lacZ gene"
     primer_bind     6798..6817
                     /label=pBRrevBam
                     /note="pBR322 vectors, tet region, downstream of BamHI,
                     reverse primer"
     LTR             7017..515
                     /label=5' LTR
                     /note="5' long terminal repeat from murine embryonic stem
                     cell virus"
ORIGIN
        1 tgaaagaccc cacctgtagg tttggcaagc tagcttaagt aacgccattt tgcaaggcat
       61 ggaaaataca taactgagaa tagagaagtt cagatcaagg ttaggaacag agagacagca
      121 gaatatgggc caaacaggat atctgtggta agcagttcct gccccggctc agggccaaga
      181 acagatggtc cccagatgcg gtcccgccct cagcagtttc tagagaacca tcagatgttt
      241 ccagggtgcc ccaaggacct gaaatgaccc tgtgccttat ttgaactaac caatcagttc
      301 gcttctcgct tctgttcgcg cgcttctgct ccccgagctc aataaaagag cccacaaccc
      361 ctcactcggc gcgccagtcc tccgatagac tgcgtcgccc gggtacccgt attcccaata
      421 aagcctcttg ctgtttgcat ccgaatcgtg gactcgctga tccttgggag ggtctcctca
      481 gattgattga ctgcccacct cgggggtctt tcatttggag gttccaccga gatttggaga
      541 cccctgccca gggaccaccg acccccccgc cgggaggtaa gctggccagc ggtcgtttcg
      601 tgtctgtctc tgtctttgtg cgtgtttgtg ccggcatcta atgtttgcgc ctgcgtctgt
      661 actagttagc taactagctc tgtatctggc ggacccgtgg tggaactgac gagttctgaa
      721 cacccggccg caaccctggg agacgtccca gggactttgg gggccgtttt tgtggcccga
      781 cctgaggaag ggagtcgatg tggaatccga ccccgtcagg atatgtggtt ctggtaggag
      841 acgagaacct aaaacagttc ccgcctccgt ctgaattttt gctttcggtt tggaaccgaa
      901 gccgcgcgtc ttgtctgctg cagcgctgca gcatcgttct gtgttgtctc tgtctgactg
      961 tgtttctgta tttgtctgaa aattagggcc agactgttac cactccctta agtttgacct
     1021 taggtcactg gaaagatgtc gagcggatcg ctcacaacca gtcggtagat gtcaagaaga
     1081 gacgttgggt taccttctgc tctgcagaat ggccaacctt taacgtcgga tggccgcgag
     1141 acggcacctt taaccgagac ctcatcaccc aggttaagat caaggtcttt tcacctggcc
     1201 cgcatggaca cccagaccag gtcccctaca tcgtgacctg ggaagccttg gcttttgacc
     1261 cccctccctg ggtcaagccc tttgtacacc ctaagcctcc gcctcctctt cctccatccg
     1321 ccccgtctct cccccttgaa cctcctcgtt cgaccccgcc tcgatcctcc ctttatccag
     1381 ccctcactcc ttctctaggc gccggaatta gatccggggt accaccatgg tgagcaaggg
     1441 cgaggagctg ttcaccgggg tggtgcccat cctggtcgag ctggacggcg acgtaaacgg
     1501 ccacaagttc agcgtgtccg gcgagggcga gggcgatgcc acctacggca agctgaccct
     1561 gaagttcatc tgcaccaccg gcaagctgcc cgtgccctgg cccaccctcg tgaccaccct
     1621 gacctacggc gtgcagtgct tcagccgcta ccccgaccac atgaagcagc acgacttctt
     1681 caagtccgcc atgcccgaag gctacgtcca ggagcgcacc atcttcttca aggacgacgg
     1741 caactacaag acccgcgccg aggtgaagtt cgagggcgac accctggtga accgcatcga
     1801 gctgaagggc atcgacttca aggaggacgg caacatcctg gggcacaagc tggagtacaa
     1861 ctacaacagc cacaacgtct atatcatggc cgacaagcag aagaacggca tcaaggtgaa
     1921 cttcaagatc cgccacaaca tcgaggacgg cagcgtgcag ctcgccgacc actaccagca
     1981 gaacaccccc atcggcgacg gccccgtgct gctgcccgac aaccactacc tgagcaccca
     2041 gtccgccctg agcaaagacc ccaacgagaa gcgcgatcac atggtcctgc tggagttcgt
     2101 gaccgccgcc gggatcactc tcggcatgga cgagctgtac aagtagcgga gaattctacc
     2161 gggtagggga ggcgcttttc ccaaggcagt ctggagcatg cgctttagca gccccgctgg
     2221 gcacttggcg ctacacaagt ggcctctggc ctcgcacaca ttccacatcc accggtaggc
     2281 gccaaccggc tccgttcttt ggtggcccct tcgcgccacc ttctactcct cccctagtca
     2341 ggaagttccc ccccgccccg cagctcgcgt cgtgcaggac gtgacaaatg gaagtagcac
     2401 gtctcactag tctcgtgcag atggacagca ccgctgagca atggaagcgg gtaggccttt
     2461 ggggcagcgg ccaatagcag ctttgctcct tcgctttctg ggctcagagg ctgggaaggg
     2521 gtgggtccgg gggcgggctc aggggcgggc tcaggggcgg ggcgggcgcc cgaaggtcct
     2581 ccggaggccc ggcattctgc acgcttcaaa agcgcacgtc tgccgcgctg ttctcctctt
     2641 cctcatctcc gggcctttcg acctgcagcc caagcttacc atgaccgagt acaagcccac
     2701 ggtgcgcctc gccacccgcg acgacgtccc cagggccgta cgcaccctcg ccgccgcgtt
     2761 cgccgactac cccgccacgc gccacaccgt cgatccggac cgccacatcg agcgggtcac
     2821 cgagctgcaa gaactcttcc tcacgcgcgt cgggctcgac atcggcaagg tgtgggtcgc
     2881 ggacgacggc gccgcggtgg cggtctggac cacgccggag agcgtcgaag cgggggcggt
     2941 gttcgccgag atcggcccgc gcatggccga gttgagcggt tcccggctgg ccgcgcagca
     3001 acagatggaa ggcctcctgg cgccgcaccg gcccaaggag cccgcgtggt tcctggccac
     3061 cgtcggcgtc tcgcccgacc accagggcaa gggtctgggc agcgccgtcg tgctccccgg
     3121 agtggaggcg gccgagcgcg ccggggtgcc cgccttcctg gagacctccg cgccccgcaa
     3181 cctccccttc tacgagcggc tcggcttcac cgtcaccgcc gacgtcgagg tgcccgaagg
     3241 accgcgcacc tggtgcatga cccgcaagcc cggtgcctga cgcccgcccc acgacccgca
     3301 gcgcccgacc gaaaggagcg cacgacccca tgcatcgata aaataaaaga ttttatttag
     3361 tctccagaaa aaggggggaa tgaaagaccc cacctgtagg tttggcaagc tagcttaagt
     3421 aacgccattt tgcaaggcat ggaaaataca taactgagaa tagagaagtt cagatcaagg
     3481 ttaggaacag agagacagca gaatatgggc caaacaggat atctgtggta agcagttcct
     3541 gccccggctc agggccaaga acagatggtc cccagatgcg gtcccgccct cagcagtttc
     3601 tagagaacca tcagatgttt ccagggtgcc ccaaggacct gaaatgaccc tgtgccttat
     3661 ttgaactaac caatcagttc gcttctcgct tctgttcgcg cgcttctgct ccccgagctc
     3721 aataaaagag cccacaaccc ctcactcggc gcgccagtcc tccgatagac tgcgtcgccc
     3781 gggtacccgt gtatccaata aaccctcttg cagttgcatc cgacttgtgg tctcgctgtt
     3841 ccttgggagg gtctcctctg agtgattgac tacccgtcag cgggggtctt tcatgggtaa
     3901 cagtttcttg aagttggaga acaacattct gagggtagga gtcgaatatt aagtaatcct
     3961 gactcaatta gccactgttt tgaatccaca tactccaata ctcctgaaat agttcattat
     4021 ggacagcgca gaagagctgg ggagaattaa ttcgtaatca tggtcatagc tgtttcctgt
     4081 gtgaaattgt tatccgctca caattccaca caacatacga gccggaagca taaagtgtaa
     4141 agcctggggt gcctaatgag tgagctaact cacattaatt gcgttgcgct cactgcccgc
     4201 tttccagtcg ggaaacctgt cgtgccagct gcattaatga atcggccaac gcgcggggag
     4261 aggcggtttg cgtattgggc gctcttccgc ttcctcgctc actgactcgc tgcgctcggt
     4321 cgttcggctg cggcgagcgg tatcagctca ctcaaaggcg gtaatacggt tatccacaga
     4381 atcaggggat aacgcaggaa agaacatgtg agcaaaaggc cagcaaaagg ccaggaaccg
     4441 taaaaaggcc gcgttgctgg cgtttttcca taggctccgc ccccctgacg agcatcacaa
     4501 aaatcgacgc tcaagtcaga ggtggcgaaa cccgacagga ctataaagat accaggcgtt
     4561 tccccctgga agctccctcg tgcgctctcc tgttccgacc ctgccgctta ccggatacct
     4621 gtccgccttt ctcccttcgg gaagcgtggc gctttctcat agctcacgct gtaggtatct
     4681 cagttcggtg taggtcgttc gctccaagct gggctgtgtg cacgaacccc ccgttcagcc
     4741 cgaccgctgc gccttatccg gtaactatcg tcttgagtcc aacccggtaa gacacgactt
     4801 atcgccactg gcagcagcca ctggtaacag gattagcaga gcgaggtatg taggcggtgc
     4861 tacagagttc ttgaagtggt ggcctaacta cggctacact agaaggacag tatttggtat
     4921 ctgcgctctg ctgaagccag ttaccttcgg aaaaagagtt ggtagctctt gatccggcaa
     4981 acaaaccacc gctggtagcg gtggtttttt tgtttgcaag cagcagatta cgcgcagaaa
     5041 aaaaggatct caagaagatc ctttgatctt ttctacgggg tctgacgctc agtggaacga
     5101 aaactcacgt taagggattt tggtcatgag attatcaaaa aggatcttca cctagatcct
     5161 tttaaattaa aaatgaagtt ttaaatcaat ctaaagtata tatgagtaaa cttggtctga
     5221 cagttaccaa tgcttaatca gtgaggcacc tatctcagcg atctgtctat ttcgttcatc
     5281 catagttgcc tgactccccg tcgtgtagat aactacgata cgggagggct taccatctgg
     5341 ccccagtgct gcaatgatac cgcgagaccc acgctcaccg gctccagatt tatcagcaat
     5401 aaaccagcca gccggaaggg ccgagcgcag aagtggtcct gcaactttat ccgcctccat
     5461 ccagtctatt aattgttgcc gggaagctag agtaagtagt tcgccagtta atagtttgcg
     5521 caacgttgtt gccattgcta caggcatcgt ggtgtcacgc tcgtcgtttg gtatggcttc
     5581 attcagctcc ggttcccaac gatcaaggcg agttacatga tcccccatgt tgtgcaaaaa
     5641 agcggttagc tccttcggtc ctccgatcgt tgtcagaagt aagttggccg cagtgttatc
     5701 actcatggtt atggcagcac tgcataattc tcttactgtc atgccatccg taagatgctt
     5761 ttctgtgact ggtgagtact caaccaagtc attctgagaa tagtgtatgc ggcgaccgag
     5821 ttgctcttgc ccggcgtcaa tacgggataa taccgcgcca catagcagaa ctttaaaagt
     5881 gctcatcatt ggaaaacgtt cttcggggcg aaaactctca aggatcttac cgctgttgag
     5941 atccagttcg atgtaaccca ctcgtgcacc caactgatct tcagcatctt ttactttcac
     6001 cagcgtttct gggtgagcaa aaacaggaag gcaaaatgcc gcaaaaaagg gaataagggc
     6061 gacacggaaa tgttgaatac tcatactctt cctttttcaa tattattgaa gcatttatca
     6121 gggttattgt ctcatgagcg gatacatatt tgaatgtatt tagaaaaata aacaaatagg
     6181 ggttccgcgc acatttcccc gaaaagtgcc acctgacgtc taagaaacca ttattatcat
     6241 gacattaacc tataaaaata ggcgtatcac gaggcccttt cgtctcgcgc gtttcggtga
     6301 tgacggtgaa aacctctgac acatgcagct cccggagacg gtcacagctt gtctgtaagc
     6361 ggatgccggg agcagacaag cccgtcaggg cgcgtcagcg ggtgttggcg ggtgtcgggg
     6421 ctggcttaac tatgcggcat cagagcagat tgtactgaga gtgcaccata tgcggtgtga
     6481 aataccgcac agatgcgtaa ggagaaaata ccgcatcagg cgccattcgc cattcaggct
     6541 gcgcaactgt tgggaagggc gatcggtgcg ggcctcttcg ctattacgcc agctggcgaa
     6601 agggggatgt gctgcaaggc gattaagttg ggtaacgcca gggttttccc agtcacgacg
     6661 ttgtaaaacg acggcgcaag gaatggtgca tgcaaggaga tggcgcccaa cagtcccccg
     6721 gccacggggc ctgccaccat acccacgccg aaacaagcgc tcatgagccc gaagtggcga
     6781 gcccgatctt ccccatcggt gatgtcggcg atataggcgc cagcaaccgc acctgtggcg
     6841 ccggtgatgc cggccacgat gcgtccggcg tagaggcgat tagtccaatt tgttaaagac
     6901 aggatatcag tggtccaggc tctagttttg actcaacaat atcaccagct gaagcctata
     6961 gagtacgagc catagataaa ataaaagatt ttatttagtc tccagaaaaa ggggggaa
//
