>Addgene plasmid #83749 | MSCV-6NBC-GFP-PGK-Puro-Barcode72 | addgene partial sequence | sequence record 165480 | pLXSN5 5'-CCCTTGAACCTCCTCGTTCGACC-3'
CAGCCCTCACTCCTTCTCTAGGCGCCGGAATTAGATCCGGGGTACCACCATGGTGAGCAAGGGCGAGGAG
CTGTTCACCGGGGTGGTGCCCATCCTGGTCGAGCTGGACGGCGACGTAAACGGCCACAAGTTCAGCGTGT
CCGGCGAGGGCGAGGGCGATGCCACCTACGGCAAGCTGACCCTGAAGTTCATCTGCACCACCGGCAAGCT
GCCCGTGCCCTGGCCCACCCTCGTGACCACCCTGACCTACGGCGTGCAGTGCTTCAGCCGCTACCCCGAC
CACATGAAGCAGCACGACTTCTTCAAGTCCGCCATGCCCGAAGGCTACGTCCAGGAGCGCACCATCTTCT
TCAAGGACGACGGCAACTACAAGACCCGCGCCGAGGTGAAGTTCGAGGGCGACACCCTGGTGAACCGCAT
CGAGCTGAAGGGCATCGACTTCAAGGAGGACGGCAACATCCTGGGGCACAAGCTGGAGTACAACTACAAC
AGCCACAACGTCTATATCATGGCCGACAAGCAGAAGAACGGCATCAAGGTGAACTTCAAGATCCGCCACA
ACATCGAGGACGGCAGCGTGCAGCTCGCCGACCACTACCAGCAGAACACCCCCATCGGCGACGGCCCCGT
GCTGCTGCCCGACAACCACTACCTGAGCACCCAGTCCGCCCTGAGCAAAGACCCCAACGAGAAGCGCGAT
CACATGGTCCTGCTGGAGTTCGTGACCGCCGCCGGGATCACTCTCGGCATGGACGAGCTGTACAAGTAGC
GGAGAATTCTACCGGGTAGGGGAGGCGCTTTTCCCAAGGCAGTCTGGAGCATGCGCTTTAG
